Addgene plasmid #84445: pAAV-CAG-FLEX-rc [Jaws-KGC-GFP-ER2]
Purpose: AAV-mediated expression of Jaws-KGC-GFP-ER2 under the CAG promoter, in floxed/reversed (Cre-dependent) manner.
Depositing lab: Edward Boyden. Depositing organization: Massachusetts Institute of Technology. Publication: Noninvasive optical inhibition with a red-shifted microbial rhodopsin. Chuong AS, Miri ML, Busskamp V, Matthews GA, Acker LC, Sorensen AT, Young A, Klapoetke NC, Henninger MA, Kodandaramaiah SB, Ogawa M, Ramanlal SB, Bandler RC, Allen BD, Forest CR, Chow BY, Han X, Lin Y, Tye KM, Roska B, Cardin JA, Boyden ES. Nat Neurosci. 2014 Aug;17(8):1123-9. doi: 10.1038/nn.3752. Epub 2014 Jul 6. PubMed 24997763.
Backbone
  Vector backbone: AAV with CAG promoter
  Backbone manufacturer: Epoch
  Backbone size w/o insert (bp): 4897
  Total vector size (bp): 6556
  Vector type: Mammalian Expression, AAV
Growth in bacteria
  Bacterial resistance: Ampicillin, 100 μg/mL
  Growth temperature: 37°C
  Growth strain: NEB Stable
  Growth instructions: Can use Stbl3 at 30°C (use carbenicillin if using Stbl3) or DH5a at 37°C.
  Copy number: Low Copy
Gene/Insert
  Gene/Insert name: Jaws-KGC-GFP-ER2 (alt names: Jaws; Halo57-KGC-GFP-ER2)
  Species: Haloarcula salinarum (stain Shark)
  Insert size (bp): 1659
  Mutation: K200R W214F
  GenBank ID: KM000926.1
  Promoter: CAG
  Tag / fusion protein: KGC (C terminal on insert); GFP (C terminal on insert); ER2 (C terminal on insert)
  Cloning method: Restriction Enzyme; 5′ cloning site EcoRI (not destroyed); 3′ cloning site AscI (not destroyed)
  Sequencing primers: 5′ tcggcttctggcgtgtgac; 3′ aaagagacagcaaccagg
Terms and licenses: Academic/Nonprofit Terms; Industry Terms: Not Available to Industry
Depositor comments: The plasmid is fully sequenced in the coding sequence regions (opsin-fluorophore and important flanking regions). Multiple digestions were done to verify the vector structure. The construct and the virus were both tested in vitro.
How to cite: pAAV-CAG-FLEX-rc [Jaws-KGC-GFP-ER2] was a gift from Edward Boyden (Addgene plasmid # 84445 ; http://n2t.net/addgene:84445 ; RRID:Addgene_84445) For viral preps, please replace (Addgene plasmid # 84445) in the above sentence with: (Addgene viral prep # 84445-AAV1), (Addgene viral prep # 84445-AAV5), or (Addgene viral prep # 84445-AAVrg)
