[The description below was written by a language model from this plasmid's Addgene catalogue record and pLannotate feature annotations shown in this document.]
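Description:
pAAV-CAG-FLEX-rc [Jaws-KGC-GFP-ER2] is an AAV transfer plasmid for Cre-dependent mammalian expression of the red-shifted inhibitory opsin Jaws. It is propagated in E. coli under ampicillin selection (AmpR with its bla promoter) and carries a ColE1/pUC-type origin and an f1 origin. The catalogue lists it as low copy and suggests recombination-deficient strains, which is typical for ITR-containing plasmids. Two AAV2 inverted terminal repeats flank the expression cassette so that it can be packaged into recombinant AAV. The catalogue gives a total size of 6,556 bp, whereas the annotated full sequence is 6,780 nt. The record does not explain this difference.

The cassette is driven by the CAG promoter, annotated here as CMV enhancer, chicken β-actin promoter and intron fragments, and it ends with a WPRE, which enhances transcript stability and expression, and a bGH polyadenylation signal. Between these sits the insert, a halorhodopsin-type light-driven anion pump (cruxhalorhodopsin from the "Shark" strain, with K200R and W214F mutations). It is fused at its C terminus to the KGC trafficking signal, GFP (annotated as EGFP) and the ER2 export signal, which together improve membrane localisation and allow visualisation.

The coding sequence lies on the opposite strand to the promoter and is bracketed by paired loxP and lox2272 sites in a FLEX arrangement. Without Cre the open reading frame is antisense and is not expressed. Cre inverts it and then excises one site of each pair, locking it in the sense orientation. The construct is used for optogenetic silencing of genetically defined, Cre-expressing neurons with red light. The depositor notes that the coding regions were sequenced and that both plasmid and virus were tested in vitro.
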