Features (pLannotate 1.2.2; 21 found; start..end, strand, type, name):
    120..368     -  enhancer       CMV enhancer (fragment): human cytomegalovirus immediate early enhancer
    441..573     +  repeat_region  AAV2 ITR (fragment): inverted terminal repeat of adeno-associated virus serotype 2 inverted
    568..637     +  CDS            lacZα (fragment): LacZα fragment of β-galactosidase; lacZ fragment
    642..1070    +  rep_origin     f1 ori (sequence partly withheld): f1 bacteriophage origin of replication; arrow indicates direction of (+) strand synthesis
   1123..1227    +  promoter       AmpR promoter: bla
   1228..2088    +  CDS            AmpR: β-lactamase; bla; confers resistance to ampicillin, carbenicillin, and related antibiotics
   2259..2847    +  rep_origin     ori: high-copy-number ColE1/pMB1/pBR322/pUC origin of replication
   3030..3086    +  CDS            lacI (fragment): lac repressor; lacI; The lac repressor binds to the lac operator to inhibit transcription in E. coli. This inhibition can be relieved by adding lactose or isopropyl-β-D-thiogalactopyranoside (IPTG).
   3080..3213    -  repeat_region  AAV2 ITR: inverted terminal repeat of adeno-associated virus serotype 2 inverted
   3284..3352    +  CDS            large T antigen (fragment): large T antigen from SV40 (simian virus 40)
   3383..3590    -  polyA_signal   bGH poly(A) signal: bovine growth hormone polyadenylation signal
   3631..4219    -  misc_feature   WPRE: woodchuck hepatitis virus posttranscriptional regulatory element
   4252..4285    -  protein_bind   loxP: Cre-mediated recombination occurs in the 8-bp core sequence (GCATACAT). Cre recombinase
   4356..4389    -  protein_bind   lox2272: Cre-mediated recombination occurs in the 8-bp core sequence (GGATACTT). lox2272 sites are compatible with each other, but incompatible with loxP or loxN sites (Lee and Saito, 1988). Cre recombinase
   4412..5239    +  CDS            hop: BACH_HALHS - Experimental evidence at protein level: Swiss-Prot protein existence level 1. Light-driven anion pump. From Halobacterium halobium (strain shark).
   5327..6040    +  CDS            EGFP: EGFP is a basic (constitutively fluorescent) green fluorescent protein published in 1996, derived from Aequorea victoria. It is reported to be a rapidly-maturing weak dimer with moderate acid sensitivity.
   6078..6111    +  protein_bind   loxP: Cre-mediated recombination occurs in the 8-bp core sequence (GCATACAT). Cre recombinase
   6174..6207    +  protein_bind   lox2272: Cre-mediated recombination occurs in the 8-bp core sequence (GGATACTT). lox2272 sites are compatible with each other, but incompatible with loxP or loxN sites (Lee and Saito, 1988). Cre recombinase
   6269..6399    -  intron         chimeric intron (fragment): chimera between introns from chicken β-actin and rabbit β-globin
   6488..6623    -  intron         hybrid intron (fragment): hybrid between chicken β-actin (CBA) and minute virus of mice (MMV) introns (Gray et al., 2011)
   6624..118     -  promoter       chicken β-actin promoter (across the origin): No description available
>Addgene plasmid #84445 | pAAV-CAG-FLEX-rc [Jaws-KGC-GFP-ER2] | addgene full sequence | sequence record 177041 | Addgene NGS Result
CCCCCCCCCCCCGCCCCCATCGCTGCACAAAATAATTAAAAAATAAATAAATACAAAATTGGGGGTGGGG
AGGGGGGGGAGATGGGGAGAGTGAAGCAGAACGTGGGGCTCACCTCGACCATGGTAATAGCGATGACTAA
TACGTAGATGTACTGCCAAGTAGGAAAGTCCCATAAGGTCATGTACTGGGCATAATGCCAGGCGGGCCAT
TTACCGTCATTGACGTCAATAGGGGGCGTACTTGGCATATGATACACTTGATGTACTGCCAAGTGGGCAG
TTTACCGTAAATACTCCACCCATTGACGTCAATGGAAAGTCCCTATTGGCGTTACTATGGGAACATACGT
CATTATTGACGTCAATGGTTAATTAACCTACGATCTTCCTAGAGCATGGCTACGTAGATAAGTAGCATGG
CGGGTTAATCATTAACTACAAGGAACCCCTAGTGATGGAGTTGGCCACTCCCTCTCTGCGCGCTCGCTCG
CTCACTGAGGCCGGGCGACCAAAGGTCGCCCGACGCCCGGGCTTTGCCCGGGCGGCCTCAGTGAGCGAGC
GAGCGCGCAGCTGGCGTAATAGCGAAGAGGCCCGCACCGATCGCCCTTCCCAACAGTTGCGCAGCCTGAA
TGGCGAATGGG
[124 nt withheld, positions 642-765]
C
[91 nt withheld, positions 767-857]
A
[49 nt withheld, positions 859-907]
CCTTTGACGTTGGAGTCCACGTTCTTT
[37 nt withheld, positions 935-971]
ACCCTATCTCGGTCTATTCTTTTGATTTATAAGGGATTTTGCCGATTTCGGCCTATTGGTTAAAAAATGA
GCTGATTTAACAAAAATTTAACGCGAATTTTAACAAAATATTAACGCTTACAATTTAGGTGGCACTTTTC
GGGGAAATGTGCGCGGAACCCCTATTTGTTTATTTTTCTAAATACATTCAAATATGTATCCGCTCATGAG
ACAATAACCCTGATAAATGCTTCAATAATATTGAAAAAGGAAGAGTATGAGTATTCAACATTTCCGTGTC
GCCCTTATTCCCTTTTTTGCGGCATTTTGCCTTCCTGTTTTTGCTCACCCAGAAACGCTGGTGAAAGTAA
AAGATGCTGAAGATCAGTTGGGTGCACGAGTGGGTTACATCGAACTGGATCTCAACAGCGGTAAGATCCT
TGAGAGTTTTCGCCCCGAAGAACGTTTTCCAATGATGAGCACTTTTAAAGTTCTGCTATGTGGCGCGGTA
TTATCCCGTATTGACGCCGGGCAAGAGCAACTCGGTCGCCGCATACACTATTCTCAGAATGACTTGGTTG
AGTACTCACCAGTCACAGAAAAGCATCTTACGGATGGCATGACAGTAAGAGAATTATGCAGTGCTGCCAT
AACCATGAGTGATAACACTGCGGCCAACTTACTTCTGACAACGATCGGAGGACCGAAGGAGCTAACCGCT
TTTTTGCACAACATGGGGGATCATGTAACTCGCCTTGATCGTTGGGAACCGGAGCTGAATGAAGCCATAC
CAAACGACGAGCGTGACACCACGATGCCTGTAGCAATGGCAACAACGTTGCGCAAACTATTAACTGGCGA
ACTACTTACTCTAGCTTCCCGGCAACAATTAATAGACTGGATGGAGGCGGATAAAGTTGCAGGACCACTT
CTGCGCTCGGCCCTTCCGGCTGGCTGGTTTATTGCTGATAAATCTGGAGCCGGTGAGCGTGGGTCTCGCG
GTATCATTGCAGCACTGGGGCCAGATGGTAAGCCCTCCCGTATCGTAGTTATCTACACGACGGGGAGTCA
GGCAACTATGGATGAACGAAATAGACAGATCGCTGAGATAGGTGCCTCACTGATTAAGCATTGGTAACTG
TCAGACCAAGTTTACTCATATATACTTTAGATTGATTTAAAACTTCATTTTTAATTTAAAAGGATCTAGG
TGAAGATCCTTTTTGATAATCTCATGACCAAAATCCCTTAACGTGAGTTTTCGTTCCACTGAGCGTCAGA
CCCCGTAGAAAAGATCAAAGGATCTTCTTGAGATCCTTTTTTTCTGCGCGTAATCTGCTGCTTGCAAACA
AAAAAACCACCGCTACCAGCGGTGGTTTGTTTGCCGGATCAAGAGCTACCAACTCTTTTTCCGAAGGTAA
CTGGCTTCAGCAGAGCGCAGATACCAAATACTGTTCTTCTAGTGTAGCCGTAGTTAGGCCACCACTTCAA
GAACTCTGTAGCACCGCCTACATACCTCGCTCTGCTAATCCTGTTACCAGTGGCTGCTGCCAGTGGCGAT
AAGTCGTGTCTTACCGGGTTGGACTCAAGACGATAGTTACCGGATAAGGCGCAGCGGTCGGGCTGAACGG
GGGGTTCGTGCACACAGCCCAGCTTGGAGCGAACGACCTACACCGAACTGAGATACCTACAGCGTGAGCT
ATGAGAAAGCGCCACGCTTCCCGAAGGGAGAAAGGCGGACAGGTATCCGGTAAGCGGCAGGGTCGGAACA
GGAGAGCGCACGAGGGAGCTTCCAGGGGGAAACGCCTGGTATCTTTATAGTCCTGTCGGGTTTCGCCACC
TCTGACTTGAGCGTCGATTTTTGTGATGCTCGTCAGGGGGGCGGAGCCTATGGAAAAACGCCAGCAACGC
GGCCTTTTTACGGTTCCTGGCCTTTTGCTGGCCTTTTGCTCACATGTTCTTTCCTGCGTTATCCCCTGAT
TCTGTGGATAACCGTATTACCGCCTTTGAGTGAGCTGATACCGCTCGCCGCAGCCGAACGACCGAGCGCA
GCGAGTCAGTGAGCGAGGAAGCGGAAGAGCGCCCAATACGCAAACCGCCTCTCCCCGCGCGTTGGCCGAT
TCATTAATGCAGCTGCGCGCTCGCTCGCTCACTGAGGCCGCCCGGGCAAAGCCCGGGCGTCGGGCGACCT
TTGGTCGCCCGGCCTCAGTGAGCGAGCGAGCGCGCAGAGAGGGAGTGGCCAACTCCATCACTAGGGGTTC
CTTGTAGTTAATGATTAACCCGCCATGCTACTTATCTACGTAGCCATGCTCTAGGAAGATCCTTATCGAT
TTTACCACATTTGTAGAGGTTTTACTTGCTTTAAAAAACCTCCCACATCTCCCCCTGAACCTGAAACATA
AAATGAATGCAATTGTACAGTCCGGACCGCATCCCCAGCATGCCTGCTATTGTCTTCCCAATCCTCCCCC
TTGCTGTCCTGCCCCACCCCACCCCCCAGAATAGAATGACACCTACTCAGACAATGCGATGCAATTTCCT
CATTTTATTAGGAAAGGACAGTGGGAGTGGCACCTTCCAGGGTCAAGGAAGGCACGGGGGAGGGGCAAAC
AACAGATGGCTGGCAACTAGAAGGCACAGTCGAGCTTTATGAGCGGCCGCCCGGGTCGACGGTATCGATG
CGGGGAGGCGGCCCAAAGGGAGATCCGACTCGTCTGAGGGCGAAGGCGAAGACGCGGAAGAGGCCGCAGA
GCCGGCAGCAGGCCGCGGGAAGGAAGGTCCGCTGGATTGAGGGCCGAAGGGACGTAGCAGAAGGACGTCC
CGCGCAGAATCCAGGTGGCAACACAGGCGAGCAGCCAAGGAAAGGACGATGATTTCCCCGACAACACCAC
GGAATTGTCAGTGCCCAACAGCCGAGCCCCTGTCCAGCAGCGGGCAAGGCAGGCGGCGATGAGTTCCGCC
GTGGCAATAGGGAGGGGGAAAGCGAAAGTCCCGGAAAGGAGCTGACAGGTGGTGGCAATGCCCCAACCAG
TGGGGGTTGCGTCAGCAAACACAGTGCACACCACGCCACGTTGCCTGACAACGGGCCACAACTCCTCATA
AAGAGACAGCAACCAGGATTTATACAAGGAGGAGAAAATGAAAGCCATACGGGAAGCAATAGCATGATAC
AAAGGCATTAAAGCAGCGTATCCACATAGCGTAAAAGGAGCAACATAGTTAAGAATACCAGTCAATCTTT
CACAAATTTTGTAATCCAGAGGTTGATTATCGATAAGCTTCGCGAACCTCTTCGAGGGACATAACTTCGT
ATAATGTATGCTATACGAAGTTATGGGTCGATGGTGAGATCTGGACTAGAGGGTCGATGGTGATGCTTGG
ATCAAAATAGGAAGAATCCCAATGATAACTTCGTATAAAGTATCCTATACGAAGTTATACTAGGTACCGG
ATCCGCCACCATGACCGCCGTGAGCACCACAGCCACTACCGTGCTGCAGGCCACACAGAGCGACGTGCTG
CAGGAGATCCAGTCCAACTTCCTGCTGAATAGCTCCATCTGGGTGAACATTGCTCTGGCCGGAGTGGTCA
TCCTGCTGTTTGTGGCCATGGGGAGGGATCTGGAATCCCCTAGAGCTAAGCTGATCTGGGTGGCCACAAT
GCTGGTGCCACTGGTGTCTATTTCTAGTTACGCTGGACTGGCCAGTGGGCTGACTGTGGGCTTCCTGCAG
ATGCCACCTGGACACGCTCTGGCCGGACAGGAGGTGCTGAGCCCATGGGGCCGGTATCTGACATGGACTT
TCTCCACTCCCATGATCCTGCTGGCTCTGGGACTGCTGGCCGACACCGATATTGCCAGCCTGTTCACCGC
CATCACAATGGACATTGGCATGTGCGTGACAGGACTGGCCGCTGCCCTGATCACTAGCTCCCATCTGCTG
CGCTGGGTGTTCTACGGAATTTCTTGTGCTTTCTTTGTGGCCGTGCTGTATGTGCTGCTGGTGCAGTGGC
CAGCTGATGCTGAGGCTGCTGGGACCAGTGAAATCTTTGGCACTCTGAGGATTCTGACCGTGGTGCTGTG
GCTGGGGTACCCTATCCTGTTCGCTCTGGGCTCTGAGGGAGTGGCCCTGCTGAGTGTGGGAGTGACCAGC
TGGGGATACTCCGGACTGGACATCCTGGCTAAATACGTGTTCGCCTTTCTGCTGCTGAGATGGGTGGCTG
CCAATGAAGGCACAGTGTCTGGGAGTGGAATGGGAATCGGGTCCGGAGGAGCTGCTCCAGCCGACGATCG
ACCGGTAGTAAAATCCAGAATTACTTCTGAAGGGGAGTATATCCCTCTGGATCAAATAGACATCAATGTT
GCACCTGCAGGGGCAGTGAGCAAGGGCGAGGAGCTGTTCACCGGGGTGGTGCCCATCCTGGTCGAGCTGG
ACGGCGACGTAAACGGCCACAAGTTCAGCGTGTCCGGCGAGGGCGAGGGCGATGCCACCTACGGCAAGCT
GACCCTGAAGTTCATCTGCACCACCGGCAAGCTGCCCGTGCCCTGGCCCACCCTCGTGACCACCCTGACC
TACGGCGTGCAGTGCTTCAGCCGCTACCCCGACCACATGAAGCAGCACGACTTCTTCAAGTCCGCCATGC
CCGAAGGCTACGTCCAGGAGCGCACCATCTTCTTCAAGGACGACGGCAACTACAAGACCCGCGCCGAGGT
GAAGTTCGAGGGCGACACCCTGGTGAACCGCATCGAGCTGAAGGGCATCGACTTCAAGGAGGACGGCAAC
ATCCTGGGGCACAAGCTGGAGTACAACTACAACAGCCACAACGTCTATATCATGGCCGACAAGCAGAAGA
ACGGCATCAAGGTGAACTTCAAGATCCGCCACAACATCGAGGACGGCAGCGTGCAGCTCGCCGACCACTA
CCAGCAGAACACCCCCATCGGCGACGGCCCCGTGCTGCTGCCCGACAACCACTACCTGAGCACCCAGTCC
GCCCTGAGCAAAGACCCCAACGAGAAGCGCGATCACATGGTCCTGCTGGAGTTCGTGACCGCCGCCGGGA
TCACTCTCGGCATGGACGAGCTGTACAAGTTCTGCTACGAGAATGAAGTGTAATGAGCTAGCTAGTATAA
CTTCGTATAGCATACATTATACGAAGTTATGGGTCGATGGTGATGCTTGGCAATTCGGGTCGATGGTGAA
GCATTGGTCTTCCTATTTTGATATAACTTCGTATAGGATACTTTATACGAAGTTATGGGAATTCAATTCT
TTGCCAAAATGATGAGACAGCACAATAACCAGCACGTTGCCCAGGAGCTGTAGGAAAAAGAAGAAGGCAT
GAACATGGTTAGCAGAGGCTCTAGAGCCGCCGGTCACACGCCAGAAGCCGAACCCCGCCCTGCCCCGTCC
CCCCCGAAGGCAGCCGTCCCCCCGCGGACAGCCCCGAGCCGCTCCCCCCGCACAAAGGGCCCTCCCGGAG
CCCCTCAAGGCTTTCACGCAGCCACAGAAAAGAAACAAGCCGTCATTAAACCAAGCGCTAATTACAGCCC
GGAGGAGAAGGGCCGTCCCGCCCGCTCACCTGTGGGAGTAACGCGGTCAGTCAGAGCCGGGGCGGGCGGC
GCGAGGCGGCGGCGGAGCGGGGCACGGGGCGAAGGCAGCGCGCAGCGACTCCCGCCCGCCGCGCGCTTCG
CTTTTTATAGGGCCGCCGCCGCCGCCGCCTCGCCATAAAAGGAAACTTTCGGAGCGCGCCGCTCTGATTG
GCTGCCGCCGCACCTCTCCGCCTCGCCCCGCCCCGCCCCTCGCCCCGCCCCGCCCCGCCTGGCGCGCGC
